Addgene plasmid #80553: Rab34a cds in pGem-T Easy
Purpose: Can be used for in situ hybridisation or other purposes
Depositing lab: Rob Parton. Depositing organization: University of Queensland, Institute for Molecular Bioscience. Publication: A plasmid library of full-length zebrafish rab proteins for in vivo cell biology. Hall TE, Martel N, Lo HP, Xiong Z, Parton RG. Cell Logist. 2017 Mar 1;7(1):e1301151. doi: 10.1080/21592799.2017.1301151. eCollection 2017. PubMed 28396820.
Backbone
  Vector backbone: pGemT easy
  Backbone manufacturer: Promega
Growth in bacteria
  Bacterial resistance: Ampicillin, 100 μg/mL
  Growth temperature: 37°C
  Growth strain: DH5alpha
  Copy number: High Copy
Gene/Insert
  Gene/Insert name: rab34a
  Species: D. rerio (zebrafish)
  Entrez Gene: rab34a (a.k.a. rab34, zgc:101620)
Terms and licenses: Academic/Nonprofit Terms; Industry Terms: Not Available to Industry
How to cite: Rab34a cds in pGem-T Easy was a gift from Rob Parton (Addgene plasmid # 80553 ; http://n2t.net/addgene:80553 ; RRID:Addgene_80553)
