[The description below was written by a language model from this plasmid's Addgene catalogue record and pLannotate feature annotations shown in this document.]
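Description:
Rab34a cds in pGem-T Easy is a bacterial cloning plasmid of about 3.9 kb that carries the coding sequence of zebrafish (Danio rerio) rab34a in the commercial pGEM-T Easy TA-cloning backbone. It is one member of a library of full-length zebrafish rab clones. The plasmid replicates in E. coli from a high-copy ColE1/pUC-type origin and is selected with ampicillin through the β-lactamase gene and its native promoter. An f1 phage origin is also present, which allows production of single-stranded DNA when helper phage is supplied.

The insert sits in the multiple cloning site and interrupts the lacZα region. That region is driven by the lac promoter, with its operator and CAP binding site, and normally supports blue/white screening of the empty vector. The automated annotation labels the roughly 770 bp open reading frame by similarity to human RAB34, a small GTPase linked to lysosome positioning, phagosome maturation and ciliary/hedgehog signalling. According to the catalogue entry, however, the sequence is the zebrafish orthologue. A short hit to a hornet peptide next to the insert is most likely a spurious match to polylinker sequence.

The coding sequence is flanked by opposing bacteriophage promoters. T7 lies upstream in the sense orientation, so it would produce sense transcripts, while SP6 on the opposite strand would produce antisense RNA. This layout suits in vitro transcription of labelled riboprobes, in line with the stated use for in situ hybridisation. No eukaryotic promoter is annotated, so the plasmid is not an expression vector for animal cells. It can instead serve as a sequence-verified template for subcloning rab34a into other vectors.
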