Features (pLannotate 1.2.2; 14 found; start..end, strand, type, name):
    184..772     -  rep_origin     ori: high-copy-number ColE1/pMB1/pBR322/pUC origin of replication
    943..1803    -  CDS            AmpR: β-lactamase; bla; confers resistance to ampicillin, carbenicillin, and related antibiotics
   1804..1908    -  promoter       AmpR promoter: bla
   1935..1985    +  misc_feature   bom (fragment): basis of mobility region from pBR322
   2013..2441    -  rep_origin     f1 ori (sequence partly withheld): f1 bacteriophage origin of replication; arrow indicates direction of (+) strand synthesis
   2445..2602    -  CDS            lacZα (fragment): LacZα fragment of β-galactosidase; lacZ fragment
   2605..2623    +  promoter       T7 promoter: promoter for bacteriophage T7 RNA polymerase
   2709..3482    +  CDS            RAB34: RAB34_HUMAN - Also known as RAB39, RAH. Experimental evidence at protein level: Swiss-Prot protein existence level 1. Transport protein involved in the redistribution of lysosomes to the peri-Golgi region (PubMed:27113757). Plays a role in the maturation of phagosomes that engulf pathogens, such as S.aureus and M.tuberculosis (PubMed:21255211). Plays a role in the fusion of phagosomes with lysosomes (PubMed:21255211). Acts also as a positive regulator of hedgehog signaling and regulates ciliary function (By similarity). From Homo sapiens (Human).
   3529..3591    -  CDS            VESPI_VESMG (fragment): Experimental evidence at protein level: Swiss-Prot protein existence level 1. Shows contractile activity on isolated ileum smooth muscle. From Vespa magnifica (Hornet).
   3603..3621    -  promoter       SP6 promoter: promoter for bacteriophage SP6 RNA polymerase
   3663..3679    -  protein_bind   lac operator: The lac repressor binds to the lac operator to inhibit transcription in E. coli. This inhibition can be relieved by adding lactose or isopropyl-β-D-thiogalactopyranoside (IPTG). lac repressor encoded by lacI
   3687..3717    -  promoter       lac promoter: promoter for the E. coli lac operon
   3732..3753    -  protein_bind   CAP binding site: CAP binding activates transcription in the presence of cAMP. E. coli catabolite activator protein
   3766..1       -  CDS            lacI (fragment) (across the origin): lac repressor; lacI; The lac repressor binds to the lac operator to inhibit transcription in E. coli. This inhibition can be relieved by adding lactose or isopropyl-β-D-thiogalactopyranoside (IPTG).
>Addgene plasmid #80553 | Rab34a cds in pGem-T Easy | addgene full sequence | sequence record 176346 | Addgene NGS Result
CTCTTCCGCTTCCTCGCTCACTGACTCGCTGCGCTCGGTCGTTCGGCTGCGGCGAGCGGTATCAGCTCAC
TCAAAGGCGGTAATACGGTTATCCACAGAATCAGGGGATAACGCAGGAAAGAACATGTGAGCAAAAGGCC
AGCAAAAGGCCAGGAACCGTAAAAAGGCCGCGTTGCTGGCGTTTTTCCATAGGCTCCGCCCCCCTGACGA
GCATCACAAAAATCGACGCTCAAGTCAGAGGTGGCGAAACCCGACAGGACTATAAAGATACCAGGCGTTT
CCCCCTGGAAGCTCCCTCGTGCGCTCTCCTGTTCCGACCCTGCCGCTTACCGGATACCTGTCCGCCTTTC
TCCCTTCGGGAAGCGTGGCGCTTTCTCATAGCTCACGCTGTAGGTATCTCAGTTCGGTGTAGGTCGTTCG
CTCCAAGCTGGGCTGTGTGCACGAACCCCCCGTTCAGCCCGACCGCTGCGCCTTATCCGGTAACTATCGT
CTTGAGTCCAACCCGGTAAGACACGACTTATCGCCACTGGCAGCAGCCACTGGTAACAGGATTAGCAGAG
CGAGGTATGTAGGCGGTGCTACAGAGTTCTTGAAGTGGTGGCCTAACTACGGCTACACTAGAAGAACAGT
ATTTGGTATCTGCGCTCTGCTGAAGCCAGTTACCTTCGGAAAAAGAGTTGGTAGCTCTTGATCCGGCAAA
CAAACCACCGCTGGTAGCGGTGGTTTTTTTGTTTGCAAGCAGCAGATTACGCGCAGAAAAAAAGGATCTC
AAGAAGATCCTTTGATCTTTTCTACGGGGTCTGACGCTCAGTGGAACGAAAACTCACGTTAAGGGATTTT
GGTCATGAGATTATCAAAAAGGATCTTCACCTAGATCCTTTTAAATTAAAAATGAAGTTTTAAATCAATC
TAAAGTATATATGAGTAAACTTGGTCTGACAGTTACCAATGCTTAATCAGTGAGGCACCTATCTCAGCGA
TCTGTCTATTTCGTTCATCCATAGTTGCCTGACTCCCCGTCGTGTAGATAACTACGATACGGGAGGGCTT
ACCATCTGGCCCCAGTGCTGCAATGATACCGCGAGACCCACGCTCACCGGCTCCAGATTTATCAGCAATA
AACCAGCCAGCCGGAAGGGCCGAGCGCAGAAGTGGTCCTGCAACTTTATCCGCCTCCATCCAGTCTATTA
ATTGTTGCCGGGAAGCTAGAGTAAGTAGTTCGCCAGTTAATAGTTTGCGCAACGTTGTTGCCATTGCTAC
AGGCATCGTGGTGTCACGCTCGTCGTTTGGTATGGCTTCATTCAGCTCCGGTTCCCAACGATCAAGGCGA
GTTACATGATCCCCCATGTTGTGCAAAAAAGCGGTTAGCTCCTTCGGTCCTCCGATCGTTGTCAGAAGTA
AGTTGGCCGCAGTGTTATCACTCATGGTTATGGCAGCACTGCATAATTCTCTTACTGTCATGCCATCCGT
AAGATGCTTTTCTGTGACTGGTGAGTACTCAACCAAGTCATTCTGAGAATAGTGTATGCGGCGACCGAGT
TGCTCTTGCCCGGCGTCAATACGGGATAATACCGCGCCACATAGCAGAACTTTAAAAGTGCTCATCATTG
GAAAACGTTCTTCGGGGCGAAAACTCTCAAGGATCTTACCGCTGTTGAGATCCAGTTCGATGTAACCCAC
TCGTGCACCCAACTGATCTTCAGCATCTTTTACTTTCACCAGCGTTTCTGGGTGAGCAAAAACAGGAAGG
CAAAATGCCGCAAAAAAGGGAATAAGGGCGACACGGAAATGTTGAATACTCATACTCTTCCTTTTTCAAT
ATTATTGAAGCATTTATCAGGGTTATTGTCTCATGAGCGGATACATATTTGAATGTATTTAGAAAAATAA
ACAAATAGGGGTTCCGCGCACATTTCCCCGAAAAGTGCCACCTGATGCGGTGTGAAATACCGCACAGATG
CGTAAGGAGAAAATACCGCATCAGGAAATTGTAAGCGTTAATATTTTGTTAAAATTCGCGTTAAATTTTT
GTTAAATCAGCTCATTTTTTAACCAATAGGCCGAAATCGGCAAAATCCCTTATAAATCAAAAGAATAGAC
CGAGATAGGGT
[37 nt withheld, positions 2112-2148]
AAAGAACGTGGACTCCAACGTCAAAGG
[49 nt withheld, positions 2176-2224]
T
[91 nt withheld, positions 2226-2316]
G
[124 nt withheld, positions 2318-2441]
CCATTCGCCATTCAGGCTGCGCAACTGTTGGGAAGGGCGATCGGTGCGGGCCTCTTCGCTATTACGCCAG
CTGGCGAAAGGGGGATGTGCTGCAAGGCGATTAAGTTGGGTAACGCCAGGGTTTTCCCAGTCACGACGTT
GTAAAACGACGGCCAGTGAATTGTAATACGACTCACTATAGGGCGAATTGGGCCCGACGTCGCATGCTCC
CGGCCGCCATGGCGGCCGCGGGAATTCGATTGAAACGACGTCCTGAGAAGCATCATTATGAGTGTACTGC
CCCCTGTACGAAAAGACCGCATAATCGGACAGCTTCCTAAGTGCTTCAACAGAGGCGCTGCTTTGAACAC
AGAGAATGAATTTCACAGCAAGGTGAAGACGGCCTGTCAGCAGCAGAGGACAGGAACTGTGGGGTTTAAG
ATCTCCAAGGTTATTGTAGTTGGTGATCTGGCGGTGGGGAAAACCTGTTTAATTAATAGATTTTGTAAAG
ATGTCTTTGACAAAAATTACAAAGCTACCATTGGTGTGGACTTTGAAATGGAGAGGTTTGAAGTTCTCGG
AGTCCCCTTCAGTCTGCAACTATGGGACACTGCAGGACAGGAGAGGTTTAAATGCATTGCCTCAACATAC
TACAGAGGAGCTCAGGCTGTAATCATTGTGTTTGACCTGACTGATGTGGCTTCACTGGAGCACACCAGAC
AATGGCTTGAAGACGCTATGAAAGAGAATGATCCTACCAGTGTATTACTGTTCTTAGTGGGAACAAAGAA
AGATCTGAGTTCTCCTGCGCAGTATTCACTAATTGAGCAGGACGCAATTAAAATAGCGGATCAGATGAAA
GCGGAGTACTGGGCTTTGTCTGCCTTGTCTGGGGAGAATGTGAGAGACTTTTTCTTCAGAGTCGCATCTT
TAACCTTTGAGGCCAATGTACTGGCAGAACTGGAGAAAAGTGGATCAAGGCGTATTGGGGAAGTTGTTCA
AATCAGCAGCAACTCTAATAACCTGTACGCAACGTCCAAGAAGAAACAGAGCAACTGTTGTCAGTAGATA
CTGACTATATGAAAAGGCAAACATTTGCACCAATCACTAGTGAATTCGCGGCCGCCTGCAGGTCGACCAT
ATGGGAGAGCTCCCAACGCGTTGGATGCATAGCTTGAGTATTCTATAGTGTCACCTAAATAGCTTGGCGT
AATCATGGTCATAGCTGTTTCCTGTGTGAAATTGTTATCCGCTCACAATTCCACACAACATACGAGCCGG
AAGCATAAAGTGTAAAGCCTGGGGTGCCTAATGAGTGAGCTAACTCACATTAATTGCGTTGCGCTCACTG
CCCGCTTTCCAGTCGGGAAACCTGTCGTGCCAGCTGCATTAATGAATCGGCCAACGCGCGGGGAGAGGCG
GTTTGCGTATTGGGCG
